>Addgene plasmid #187216 | pSBK.015 | addgene full sequence | sequence record 367488 | Addgene NGS Result
GGGCATTTAACTATGATAAGATTCCGTATGCGCACCCTTAGCGAGAGGTTTATCATTAAGGTCAACCTCT
GGATGTTGTTTCGGCATCCTGCATTGAATCTGAGTTACAAGAAAATGGAGAGGTGAGACTCACCTCTCCA
CCCGTTTTTTCTGACGTAAGGGTGCGCATACGGAATCTTATCAACTTTCATGAAATCCGCTGCATCACCA
TCATCACCACAGCCAGGATCCGAATTCGAGCTCGGCGCGCCTGCAGGTCGACAAGCTTGCGGCCGCATAA
TGCTTAAGTCGAACAGAAAGTAATCGTATTGTACACGGCCGCATAATCGAAATTAATACGACTCACTATA
GGGGAATTGTGAGCGGATAACAATTCCCCATCTTAGTATATTAGTTAAGTATAAGAAGGAGATATACAAT
GACCTGGCTTCCCCTTAATCCCATTCCACTCAAAGATCGCGTCTCCATGATCTTTCTGCAATATGGGCAG
ATCGATGTAATAGATGGCGCGTTTGTACTTATCGACAAGACAGGGATCCGCACTCATATTCCTGTTGGCT
CGGTTGCCTGCATCATGCTGGAACCTGGTACACGGGTTTCGCATGCAGCTGTACGCCTGGCTGCGCAAGT
TGGAACATTGTTGGTATGGGTGGGGGAAGCGGGCGTTCGTGTTTATGCTTCTGGTCAGCCTGGAGGTGCG
CGTTCAGATAAGCTGCTCTATCAGGCAAAACTTGCTCTGGATGAAGATTTGCGTCTGAAGGTCGTACGTA
AAATGTTTGAACTTCGGTTTGGAGAACCTGCGCCTGCCCGGCGCTCCGTAGAGCAACTCAGAGGTATAGA
AGGCAGTCGCGTGCGGGCAACCTACGCACTTCTGGCGAAGCAATACGGCGTGACATGGAATGGACGTCGC
TACGATCCGAAAGACTGGGAAAAGGGCGATACGATCAACCAATGCATTAGCGCTGCAACTTCCTGTTTAT
ACGGCGTAACTGAAGCGGCGATACTTGCAGCTGGTTATGCACCAGCTATTGGGTTTGTGCATACAGGAAA
GCCTCTTTCCTTTGTTTACGATATTGCAGACATCATTAAATTTGACACTGTTGTACCGAAAGCTTTTGAG
ATAGCGCGTCGTAACCCTGGTGAGCCGGACCGGGAAGTCCGTTTGGCGTGCAGGGATATTTTTCGCAGTA
GTAAAACATTAGCCAAATTGATTCCGCTTATAGAGGACGTGCTTGCCGCTGGAGAAATACAACCGCCGGC
CCCACCTGAAGATGCACAGCCTGTTGCCATTCCGCTTCCTGTTTCACTGGGAGATGCAGGCCATCGGAGT
AGCTGAAATGAGTATGTTGGTCGTGGTCACTGAAAATGTACCTCAGCGCTTACGAGGCAGATTAGCCATC
TGGTTGTTGGAGGTACGTGCAGGGGTATATGTAGGTGATGTATCCGCAAAAATTCGTGAAATGATCTGGG
AACAAATAGCTGGACTGGCGGAAGAAGGCAATGTAGTGATGGCATGGGCAACGAATACAGAAACGGGATT
TGAGTTCCAGACATTTGGGTTAAACAGGCGTACCCCGGTAGATTTGGATGGTTTAAGGTTGGTGTCTTTT
TTACCTGTTTGAGCGGCCGCACTCGAGTCTGGTAAAGAAACCGCTGCTGCGAAATTTGAACGCCAGCACA
TTATGGCAGATCTCAATTGGATATCGGCCGGCCACGCGATCGCTGACGTCGGTACCCTCGAGTCTGGTAA
AGAAACCGCTGCTGCGAAATTTGAACGCCAGCACATGGACTCGTCTACTAGCGCAGCTTAATTAACCTAG
GCTGCTGCCACCGCTGAGCAATAACTAGCATAACCCCTTGGGGCCTCTAAACGGGTCTTGAGGGGTTTTT
TGCTGAAACCTCAGGCATTTGAGAAGCACACGGTCACACTGCTTCCGGTAGTCAATAAACCGGTAAACCA
GCAATAGACATAAGCGGCTATTTAACGACCCTGCCCTGAACCGACGACAAGCTGACGACCGGGTCTCCGC
AAGTGGCACTTTTCGGGGAAATGTGCGCGGAACCCCTATTTGTTTATTTTTCTAAATACATTCAAATATG
TATCCGCTCATGAATTAATTCTTAGAAAAACTCATCGAGCATCAAATGAAACTGCAATTTATTCATATCA
GGATTATCAATACCATATTTTTGAAAAAGCCGTTTCTGTAATGAAGGAGAAAACTCACCGAGGCAGTTCC
ATAGGATGGCAAGATCCTGGTATCGGTCTGCGATTCCGACTCGTCCAACATCAATACAACCTATTAATTT
CCCCTCGTCAAAAATAAGGTTATCAAGTGAGAAATCACCATGAGTGACGACTGAATCCGGTGAGAATGGC
AAAAGTTTATGCATTTCTTTCCAGACTTGTTCAACAGGCCAGCCATTACGCTCGTCATCAAAATCACTCG
CATCAACCAAACCGTTATTCATTCGTGATTGCGCCTGAGCGAGACGAAATACGCGGTCGCTGTTAAAAGG
ACAATTACAAACAGGAATCGAATGCAACCGGCGCAGGAACACTGCCAGCGCATCAACAATATTTTCACCT
GAATCAGGATATTCTTCTAATACCTGGAATGCTGTTTTCCCGGGGATCGCAGTGGTGAGTAACCATGCAT
CATCAGGAGTACGGATAAAATGCTTGATGGTCGGAAGAGGCATAAATTCCGTCAGCCAGTTTAGTCTGAC
CATCTCATCTGTAACATCATTGGCAACGCTACCTTTGCCATGTTTCAGAAACAACTCTGGCGCATCGGGC
TTCCCATACAATCGATAGATTGTCGCACCTGATTGCCCGACATTATCGCGAGCCCATTTATACCCATATA
AATCAGCATCCATGTTGGAATTTAATCGCGGCCTAGAGCAAGACGTTTCCCGTTGAATATGGCTCATACT
CTTCCTTTTTCAATATTATTGAAGCATTTATCAGGGTTATTGTCTCATGAGCGGATACATATTTGAATGT
ATTTAGAAAAATAAACAAATAGGCATGCAGCGCTCTTCCGCTTCCTCGCTCACTGACTCGCTACGCTCGG
TCGTTCGACTGCGGCGAGCGGTGTCAGCTCACTCAAAAGCGGTAATACGGTTATCCACAGAATCAGGGGA
TAAAGCCGGAAAGAACATGTGAGCAAAAAGCAAAGCACCGGAAGAAGCCAACGCCGCAGGCGTTTTTCCA
TAGGCTCCGCCCCCCTGACGAGCATCACAAAAATCGACGCTCAAGCCAGAGGTGGCGAAACCCGACAGGA
CTATAAAGATACCAGGCGTTTCCCCCTGGAAGCTCCCTCGTGCGCTCTCCTGTTCCGACCCTGCCGCTTA
CCGGATACATGTCCGCCTTTCTCCCTTCGGGAAGCGTGGCGCTTTCTCATAGCTCACGCTGTTGGTATCT
CAGTTCGGTGTAGGTCGTTCGCTCCAAGCTGGGCTGTGTGCACGAACCCCCCGTTCAGCCCGACCGCTGC
GCCTTATCCGGTAACTATCGTCTTGAGTCCAACCCGGTAAGACACGACTTATCGCCACTGGCAGCAGCCA
TTGGTAACTGATTTAGAGGACTTTGTCTTGAAGTTATGCACCTGTTAAGGCTAAACTGAAAGAACAGATT
TTGGTGAGTGCGGTCCTCCAACCCACTTACCTTGGTTCAAAGAGTTGGTAGCTCAGCGAACCTTGAGAAA
ACCACCGTTGGTAGCGGTGGTTTTTCTTTATTTATGAGATGATGAATCAATCGGTCTATCAAGTCAACGA
ACAGCTATTCCGTTACTCTAGATTTCAGTGCAATTTATCTCTTCAAATGTAGCACCTGAAGTCAGCCCCA
TACGATATAAGTTGTAATTCTCATGTTAGTCATGCCCCGCGCCCACCGGAAGGAGCTGACTGGGTTGAAG
GCTCTCAAGGGCATCGGTCGAGATCCCGGTGCCTAATGAGTGAGCTAACTTACATTAATTGCGTTGCGCT
CACTGCCCGCTTTCCAGTCGGGAAACCTGTCGTGCCAGCTGCATTAATGAATCGGCCAACGCGCGGGGAG
AGGCGGTTTGCGTATTGGGCGCCAGGGTGGTTTTTCTTTTCACCAGTGAGACGGGCAACAGCTGATTGCC
CTTCACCGCCTGGCCCTGAGAGAGTTGCAGCAAGCGGTCCACGCTGGTTTGCCCCAGCAGGCGAAAATCC
TGTTTGATGGTGGTTAACGGCGGGATATAACATGAGCTGTCTTCGGTATCGTCGTATCCCACTACCGAGA
TGTCCGCACCAACGCGCAGCCCGGACTCGGTAATGGCGCGCATTGCGCCCAGCGCCATCTGATCGTTGGC
AACCAGCATCGCAGTGGGAACGATGCCCTCATTCAGCATTTGCATGGTTTGTTGAAAACCGGACATGGCA
CTCCAGTCGCCTTCCCGTTCCGCTATCGGCTGAATTTGATTGCGAGTGAGATATTTATGCCAGCCAGCCA
GACGCAGACGCGCCGAGACAGAACTTAATGGGCCCGCTAACAGCGCGATTTGCTTGTGACCCAATGCGAC
CAGATGCTCCACGCCCAGTCGCGTACCGTCTTCATGGGAGAAAATAATACTGTTGATGGGTGTCTGGTCA
GAGACATCAAGAAATAACGCCGGAACATTAGTGCAGGCAGCTTCCACAGCAATGGCATCCTGGTCATCCA
GCGGATAGTTAATGATCAGCCCACTGACGCGTTGCGCGAGAAGATTGTGCACCACCGCTTTACAGGCTTC
GACGCCGCTTCGTTCTACCATCGACACCACCACGCTGGCACCCAGTTGATCGGCGCGAGATTTAATCGCC
GCGACAATTTGCGACGGCGCGTGCAGGGCCAGACTGGAGGTGGCAACGCCAATCAGCAACGACTGTTTGC
CCGCCAGTTGTTGTGCCACGCGGTTGGGAATGTAATTCAGCTCCGCCATCGCCGCTTCCACTTTTTCCCG
CGTTTTCGCAGAAACGTGGCTGGCCTGGTTCACCACGCGGGAAACGGTCTGATAAGAGACACCGGCATAC
TCTGCGACATCGTATAACGTTACTGGTTTCACATTCACCACCCTGAATTGACTCTCTTCCGGGCGCTATC
ATGCCATACCGCGAAAGGTTTTGCGCCATTCGATGGTGTCCGGGATCTCGACGCTCTCCCTTATGCGACT
CCTGCATTAGGAAATTAATACGACTCACTATA
Features (pLannotate 1.2.2; 17 found; start..end, strand, type, name):
    334..352     +  promoter       T7 promoter: promoter for bacteriophage T7 RNA polymerase
    353..377     +  protein_bind   lac operator: The lac repressor binds to the lac operator to inhibit transcription in E. coli. This inhibition can be relieved by adding lactose or isopropyl-β-D-thiogalactopyranoside (IPTG). lac repressor encoded by lacI
    419..1333    +  CDS            ygbT: CAS1_ECOLI - Also known as cas1. Experimental evidence at protein level: Swiss-Prot protein existence level 1. CRISPR (clustered regularly interspaced short palindromic repeat), is an adaptive immune system that provides protection against mobile genetic elements (viruses, transposable elements and conjugative plasmids) (PubMed:21255106, PubMed:24920831, PubMed:24793649). CRISPR clusters contain sequences complementary to antecedent mobile elements and target invading nucleic acids. CRISPR clusters are transcribed and processed into CRISPR RNA (crRNA). The Cas1-Cas2 complex is involved in CRIS
   1338..1619    +  CDS            ygbF: CAS2_ECOLI - Also known as cas2. Experimental evidence at protein level: Swiss-Prot protein existence level 1. CRISPR (clustered regularly interspaced short palindromic repeat), is an adaptive immune system that provides protection against mobile genetic elements (viruses, transposable elements and conjugative plasmids) (PubMed:21255106, PubMed:24920831, PubMed:24793649). CRISPR clusters contain sequences complementary to antecedent mobile elements and target invading nucleic acids. CRISPR clusters are transcribed and processed into CRISPR RNA (crRNA). The Cas1-Cas2 complex is involved in CRIS
   1749..1790    +  CDS            S-Tag (fragment): affinity and epitope tag derived from pancreatic ribonuclease A
   1820..1837    +  CDS            SET1 (fragment): solubility-enhancement tag derived from T7 phage gene 10B
   1845..1892    +  terminator     T7 terminator: transcription terminator for bacteriophage T7 RNA polymerase
   2056..2113    +  promoter       AmpR promoter (fragment): bla
   2122..2937    -  CDS            KanR: aminoglycoside phosphotransferase; aph(3')-Ia; confers resistance to kanamycin in bacteria or G418 (Geneticin®) in eukaryotes
   2938..3029    -  promoter       AmpR promoter: bla
   3045..3794    -  rep_origin     RSF ori: Plasmids containing the RSF 1030 origin of replication can be propagated in E. coli cells that contain additional plasmids with compatible origins.
   3877..3941    -  CDS            TcR (fragment): tetracycline efflux protein; tet; confers resistance to tetracycline
   3956..3977    -  protein_bind   CAP binding site: CAP binding activates transcription in the presence of cAMP. E. coli catabolite activator protein
   3990..5072    -  CDS            lacI: lac repressor; lacI; The lac repressor binds to the lac operator to inhibit transcription in E. coli. This inhibition can be relieved by adding lactose or isopropyl-β-D-thiogalactopyranoside (IPTG).
   5073..5150    -  promoter       lacI promoter: lacI
   5158..5193    -  CDS            TcR (fragment): tetracycline efflux protein; tet; confers resistance to tetracycline
   5196..2       +  promoter       T7 promoter (across the origin): promoter for bacteriophage T7 RNA polymerase
