[The description below was written by a language model from this plasmid's Addgene catalogue record and pLannotate feature annotations shown in this document.]
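Description:
pSBK.015 is a bacterial expression plasmid built on the Novagen pRSFDuet-1 backbone, a two-cassette T7 vector, and totals about 5.2 kb. It replicates from the RSF1030 origin, which is compatible with other common plasmid origins and so allows co-maintenance with additional plasmids in the same E. coli cell, and it is selected with kanamycin through an aminoglycoside phosphotransferase gene. A backbone-encoded lacI gene supplies lac repressor, so the T7/lac promoters are held off until induced with IPTG in a host that provides T7 RNA polymerase.

The plasmid carries two E. coli-derived payloads. According to the catalogue entry, the first cassette expresses a roughly 200 bp engineered retron Eco1 non-coding RNA, version v35, with extended a1/a2 complementary regions and a short identifying barcode (barcode 7). The automated annotation does not label this ncRNA, but it does detect a T7 promoter spanning the sequence origin, upstream of the second promoter, which is consistent with that cassette. The second T7 promoter and lac operator drive cas1 (ygbT) followed immediately by cas2 (ygbF), whose products form the CRISPR integrase complex that inserts new spacers into a CRISPR array. Residual S-tag sequence and a T7 terminator from the Duet backbone lie downstream. The depositor notes a P35Q substitution in Cas2 that does not affect function.

No retron reverse transcriptase is annotated or listed, so it would presumably have to be supplied from elsewhere to convert the ncRNA into barcoded DNA. The associated publication concerns recording the order of gene expression events in DNA through Cas1-Cas2 acquisition of retron-derived barcodes into CRISPR arrays.
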