Addgene plasmid #187216: pSBK.015
Purpose: Expresses retron Eco1 ncRNA v35 (long a1/a2, barcode 7 [GAG-CTC]), and Cas1 + Cas2
Depositing lab: Seth Shipman. Depositing organization: J. David Gladstone Institutes. Publication: Recording gene expression order in DNA by CRISPR addition of retron barcodes. Bhattarai-Kline S, Lear SK, Fishman CB, Lopez SC, Lockshin ER, Schubert MG, Nivala J, Church GM, Shipman SL. Nature. 2022 Aug;608(7921):217-225. doi: 10.1038/s41586-022-04994-6. Epub 2022 Jul 27. PubMed 35896746.
Backbone
  Vector backbone: pRSFDuet-1
  Backbone manufacturer: Novagen
  Backbone size w/o insert (bp): 3829
  Total vector size (bp): 5212
  Vector type: Bacterial Expression, Synthetic Biology
Growth in bacteria
  Bacterial resistance: Kanamycin, 50 μg/mL
  Growth temperature: 37°C
  Growth strain: DH5alpha
  Copy number: Unknown
Gene/Insert 1
  Gene/Insert name: Retron Eco1 ncRNA v35 (long a1/a2, barcode 7 [GAG-CTC])
  Species: E. coli
  Insert size (bp): 203
  Promoter: T7/Lac
  Cloning method: Unknown
  Sequencing primers: 5′ CACGCGGTTGGGAATGTAAT; 3′ TATGCGGCCGTGTACAATAC
Gene/Insert 2
  Gene/Insert name: Cas1 + Cas2 (alt name: Cas1+2)
  Species: E. coli
  Insert size (bp): 1204
  Promoter: T7/Lac
  Cloning method: Gibson Cloning
  Sequencing primers: 5′ ATCATCACCACAGCCAGGAT; 3′ ATGTGCTGGCGTTCAAATTTCGCAGC
Terms and licenses: Academic/Nonprofit Terms; Industry Terms: Not Available to Industry
Depositor comments: P35Q mutation in Cas2 insert does not affect plasmid function. Please visit https://doi.org/10.1101/2021.08.11.455990 for bioRxiv preprint.
How to cite: pSBK.015 was a gift from Seth Shipman (Addgene plasmid # 187216 ; http://n2t.net/addgene:187216 ; RRID:Addgene_187216)
